>Addgene plasmid #228042 | Rab11A[8-175]-His-C Q70L | addgene full sequence | sequence record 450388 | Addgene NGS Result
CAGCAAAAAACCCCTCAAGACCCGTTTAGAGGCCCCAAGGGGTTATGCTAGTTATTGCTCAGCGGTGGCA
GCAGCCAACTCAGCTTCCTTTCGGGCTTTGTTAACAGTGATGATGATGGTGATGTTCCAGAATGCGGTAA
ATCTCTGTTAAAATTGTCTGAAAAGCAGCTTCTACATTTGTAGAGTCTAGGGCCGAAGTTTCAATGAATG
ACAAACCATTCTTTTCTGCAAAAGCTCTTGCTTCATCTGTAGGAACTGCCCTGAGATGACGTAGATCACT
CTTATTGCCCACAAGCATGATAACAATGTTACTATCAGCATGATCTCTCAGTTCTTTCAGCCATCGCTCT
ACATTTTCATATGTGAGATGTTTAGCAATGTCATAAACCAATAAGGCACCTACAGCTCCACGATAATATG
CTGATGTTATAGCTCGATATCGCTCCAGCCCTGCTGTGTCCCATATCTGTGCCTTTATTGTTTTTCCATC
AACCTGGATGCTTCTTGTTGCAAACTCTACTCCAATGGTGCTCTTGCTTTCCAGATTAAACTCATTTCGA
GTAAATCGAGACAGGAGATTACTCTTTCCAACACCAGAATCTCCAATAAGGACAACTTTAAAGAGGTAGT
CGTACATATGTATATCTCCTTCTTAAAGTTAAACAAAATTATTTCTAGAGGGGAATTGTTATCCGCTCAC
AATTCCCCTATAGTGAGTCGTATTAATTTCGCGGGATCGAGATCGATCTCGATCCTCTACGCCGGACGCA
TCGTGGCCGGCATCACCGGCGCCACAGGTGCGGTTGCTGGCGCCTATATCGCCGACATCACCGATGGGGA
AGATCGGGCTCGCCACTTCGGGCTCATGAGCGCTTGTTTCGGCGTGGGTATGGTGGCAGGCCCCGTGGCC
GGGGGACTGTTGGGCGCCATCTCCTTGCATGCACCATTCCTTGCGGCGGCGGTGCTCAACGGCCTCAACC
TACTACTGGGCTGCTTCCTAATGCAGGAGTCGCATAAGGGAGAGCGTCGAGATCCCGGACACCATCGAAT
GGCGCAAAACCTTTCGCGGTATGGCATGATAGCGCCCGGAAGAGAGTCAATTCAGGGTGGTGAATGTGAA
ACCAGTAACGTTATACGATGTCGCAGAGTATGCCGGTGTCTCTTATCAGACCGTTTCCCGCGTGGTGAAC
CAGGCCAGCCACGTTTCTGCGAAAACGCGGGAAAAAGTGGAAGCGGCGATGGCGGAGCTGAATTACATTC
CCAACCGCGTGGCACAACAACTGGCGGGCAAACAGTCGTTGCTGATTGGCGTTGCCACCTCCAGTCTGGC
CCTGCACGCGCCGTCGCAAATTGTCGCGGCGATTAAATCTCGCGCCGATCAACTGGGTGCCAGCGTGGTG
GTGTCGATGGTAGAACGAAGCGGCGTCGAAGCCTGTAAAGCGGCGGTGCACAATCTTCTCGCGCAACGCG
TCAGTGGGCTGATCATTAACTATCCGCTGGATGACCAGGATGCCATTGCTGTGGAAGCTGCCTGCACTAA
TGTTCCGGCGTTATTTCTTGATGTCTCTGACCAGACACCCATCAACAGTATTATTTTCTCCCATGAAGAC
GGTACGCGACTGGGCGTGGAGCATCTGGTCGCATTGGGTCACCAGCAAATCGCGCTGTTAGCGGGCCCAT
TAAGTTCTGTCTCGGCGCGTCTGCGTCTGGCTGGCTGGCATAAATATCTCACTCGCAATCAAATTCAGCC
GATAGCGGAACGGGAAGGCGACTGGAGTGCCATGTCCGGTTTTCAACAAACCATGCAAATGCTGAATGAG
GGCATCGTTCCCACTGCGATGCTGGTTGCCAACGATCAGATGGCGCTGGGCGCAATGCGCGCCATTACCG
AGTCCGGGCTGCGCGTTGGTGCGGACATCTCGGTAGTGGGATACGACGATACCGAAGACAGCTCATGTTA
TATCCCGCCGTTAACCACCATCAAACAGGATTTTCGCCTGCTGGGGCAAACCAGCGTGGACCGCTTGCTG
CAACTCTCTCAGGGCCAGGCGGTGAAGGGCAATCAGCTGTTGCCCGTCTCACTGGTGAAAAGAAAAACCA
CCCTGGCGCCCAATACGCAAACCGCCTCTCCCCGCGCGTTGGCCGATTCATTAATGCAGCTGGCACGACA
GGTTTCCCGACTGGAAAGCGGGCAGTGAGCGCAACGCAATTAATGTAAGTTAGCTCACTCATTAGGCACC
GGGATCTCGACCGATGCCCTTGAGAGCCTTCAACCCAGTCAGCTCCTTCCGGTGGGCGCGGGGCATGACT
ATCGTCGCCGCACTTATGACTGTCTTCTTTATCATGCAACTCGTAGGACAGGTGCCGGCAGCGCTCTGGG
TCATTTTCGGCGAGGACCGCTTTCGCTGGAGCGCGACGATGATCGGCCTGTCGCTTGCGGTATTCGGAAT
CTTGCACGCCCTCGCTCAAGCCTTCGTCACTGGTCCCGCCACCAAACGTTTCGGCGAGAAGCAGGCCATT
ATCGCCGGCATGGCGGCCCCACGGGTGCGCATGATCGTGCTCCTGTCGTTGAGGACCCGGCTAGGCTGGC
GGGGTTGCCTTACTGGTTAGCAGAATGAATCACCGATACGCGAGCGAACGTGAAGCGACTGCTGCTGCAA
AACGTCTGCGACCTGAGCAACAACATGAATGGTCTTCGGTTTCCGTGTTTCGTAAAGTCTGGAAACGCGG
AAGTCAGCGCCCTGCACCATTATGTTCCGGATCTGCATCGCAGGATGCTGCTGGCTACCCTGTGGAACAC
CTACATCTGTATTAACGAAGCGCTGGCATTGACCCTGAGTGATTTTTCTCTGGTCCCGCCGCATCCATAC
CGCCAGTTGTTTACCCTCACAACGTTCCAGTAACCGGGCATGTTCATCATCAGTAACCCGTATCGTGAGC
ATCCTCTCTCGTTTCATCGGTATCATTACCCCCATGAACAGAAATCCCCCTTACACGGAGGCATCAGTGA
CCAAACAGGAAAAAACCGCCCTTAACATGGCCCGCTTTATCAGAAGCCAGACATTAACGCTTCTGGAGAA
ACTCAACGAGCTGGACGCGGATGAACAGACAGACATCTGTGAATCGCTTCACGACCACGCTGATGAGCTT
TACCGCAGCTGCCTCGCGCGTTTCGGTGATGACGGTGAAAACCTCTGACACATGCAGCTCCCGGAGACGG
TCACAGCTTGTCTGTAAGCGGATGCCGGGAGCAGACAAGCCCGTCAGGGCGCGTCAGCGGGTGTTGGCGG
GTGTCGGGGCGCAGCCATGACCCAGTCACGTAGCGATAGCGGAGTGTATACTGGCTTAACTATGCGGCAT
CAGAGCAGATTGTACTGAGAGTGCACCATTGCGGTGTGAAATACCGCACAGATGCGTAAGGAGAAAATAC
CGCATCAGGCGCTCTTCCGCTTCCTCGCTCACTGACTCGCTGCGCTCGGTCGTTCGGCTGCGGCGAGCGG
TATCAGCTCACTCAAAGGCGGTAATACGGTTATCCACAGAATCAGGGGATAACGCAGGAAAGAACATGTG
AGCAAAAGGCCAGCAAAAGGCCAGGAACCGTAAAAAGGCCGCGTTGCTGGCGTTTTTCCATAGGCTCCGC
CCCCCTGACGAGCATCACAAAAATCGACGCTCAAGTCAGAGGTGGCGAAACCCGACAGGACTATAAAGAT
ACCAGGCGTTTCCCCCTGGAAGCTCCCTCGTGCGCTCTCCTGTTCCGACCCTGCCGCTTACCGGATACCT
GTCCGCCTTTCTCCCTTCGGGAAGCGTGGCGCTTTCTCATAGCTCACGCTGTAGGTATCTCAGTTCGGTG
TAGGTCGTTCGCTCCAAGCTGGGCTGTGTGCACGAACCCCCCGTTCAGCCCGACCGCTGCGCCTTATCCG
GTAACTATCGTCTTGAGTCCAACCCGGTAAGACACGACTTATCGCCACTGGCAGCAGCCACTGGTAACAG
GATTAGCAGAGCGAGGTATGTAGGCGGTGCTACAGAGTTCTTGAAGTGGTGGCCTAACTACGGCTACACT
AGAAGGACAGTATTTGGTATCTGCGCTCTGCTGAAGCCAGTTACCTTCGGAAAAAGAGTTGGTAGCTCTT
GATCCGGCAAACAAACCACCGCTGGTAGCGGTGGTTTTTTTGTTTGCAAGCAGCAGATTACGCGCAGAAA
AAAAGGATCTCAAGAAGATCCTTTGATCTTTTCTACGGGGTCTGACGCTCAGTGGAACGAAAACTCACGT
TAAGGGATTTTGGTCATGAGATTATCAAAAAGGATCTTCACCTAGATCCTTTTAAATTAAAAATGAAGTT
TTAAATCAATCTAAAGTATATATGAGTAAACTTGGTCTGACAGTTACCAATGCTTAATCAGTGAGGCACC
TATCTCAGCGATCTGTCTATTTCGTTCATCCATAGTTGCCTGACTCCCCGTCGTGTAGATAACTACGATA
CGGGAGGGCTTACCATCTGGCCCCAGTGCTGCAATGATACCGCGAGACCCACGCTCACCGGCTCCAGATT
TATCAGCAATAAACCAGCCAGCCGGAAGGGCCGAGCGCAGAAGTGGTCCTGCAACTTTATCCGCCTCCAT
CCAGTCTATTAATTGTTGCCGGGAAGCTAGAGTAAGTAGTTCGCCAGTTAATAGTTTGCGCAACGTTGTT
GCCATTGCTGCAGGCATCGTGGTGTCACGCTCGTCGTTTGGTATGGCTTCATTCAGCTCCGGTTCCCAAC
GATCAAGGCGAGTTACATGATCCCCCATGTTGTGCAAAAAAGCGGTTAGCTCCTTCGGTCCTCCGATCGT
TGTCAGAAGTAAGTTGGCCGCAGTGTTATCACTCATGGTTATGGCAGCACTGCATAATTCTCTTACTGTC
ATGCCATCCGTAAGATGCTTTTCTGTGACTGGTGAGTACTCAACCAAGTCATTCTGAGAATAGTGTATGC
GGCGACCGAGTTGCTCTTGCCCGGCGTCAATACGGGATAATACCGCGCCACATAGCAGAACTTTAAAAGT
GCTCATCATTGGAAAACGTTCTTCGGGGCGAAAACTCTCAAGGATCTTACCGCTGTTGAGATCCAGTTCG
ATGTAACCCACTCGTGCACCCAACTGATCTTCAGCATCTTTTACTTTCACCAGCGTTTCTGGGTGAGCAA
AAACAGGAAGGCAAAATGCCGCAAAAAAGGGAATAAGGGCGACACGGAAATGTTGAATACTCATACTCTT
CCTTTTTCAATATTATTGAAGCATTTATCAGGGTTATTGTCTCATGAGCGGATACATATTTGAATGTATT
TAGAAAAATAAACAAATAGGGGTTCCGCGCACATTTCCCCGAAAAGTGCCACCTAAATTGTAAGCGTTAA
TATTTTGTTAAAATTCGCGTTAAATTTTTGTTAAATCAGCTCATTTTTTAACCAATAGGCCGAAATCGGC
AAAATCCCTTATAAATCAAAAGAATAGACCGAGATAGGGT
[37 nt withheld, positions 5501-5537]
AAAGAACGTGGACTCCAACGTCAAAGG
[49 nt withheld, positions 5565-5613]
T
[91 nt withheld, positions 5615-5705]
G
[124 nt withheld, positions 5707-5830]
CCCATTCGCCAATCCGGATATAGTTCCTCCTTT
Features (pLannotate 1.2.2; 18 found; start..end, strand, type, name):
      4..51      -  terminator     T7 terminator: transcription terminator for bacteriophage T7 RNA polymerase
     59..103     -  CDS            SET1 (fragment): solubility-enhancement tag derived from T7 phage gene 10B
    131..634     -  CDS            RAB11A (fragment): RB11A_HUMAN - Also known as RAB11. Experimental evidence at protein level: Swiss-Prot protein existence level 1. The small GTPases Rab are key regulators of intracellular membrane trafficking, from the formation of transport vesicles to their fusion with membranes. Rabs cycle between an inactive GDP-bound form and an active GTP-bound form that is able to recruit to membranes different set of downstream effectors directly responsible for vesicle formation, movement, tethering and fusion. The small Rab GTPase RAB11A regulates endocytic recycling. Acts as a major regulator of membrane delivery du
    645..667     -  RBS            RBS: efficient ribosome binding site from bacteriophage T7 gene 10 (Olins and Rangwala, 1989)
    682..706     -  protein_bind   lac operator: The lac repressor binds to the lac operator to inhibit transcription in E. coli. This inhibition can be relieved by adding lactose or isopropyl-β-D-thiogalactopyranoside (IPTG). lac repressor encoded by lacI
    707..725     -  promoter       T7 promoter: promoter for bacteriophage T7 RNA polymerase
    751..1030    +  CDS            TcR (fragment): tetracycline efflux protein; tet; confers resistance to tetracycline
   1038..1115    +  promoter       lacI promoter: lacI
   1116..2198    +  CDS            lacI: lac repressor; lacI; The lac repressor binds to the lac operator to inhibit transcription in E. coli. This inhibition can be relieved by adding lactose or isopropyl-β-D-thiogalactopyranoside (IPTG).
   2211..2232    +  protein_bind   CAP binding site: CAP binding activates transcription in the presence of cAMP. E. coli catabolite activator protein
   2247..2538    +  CDS            TcR (fragment): tetracycline efflux protein; tet; confers resistance to tetracycline
   2610..2990    -  CDS            YPB1_ECOLX: Protein predicted: Swiss-Prot protein existence level 4. From Escherichia coli.
   3007..3198    +  CDS            rop: Rop protein, which maintains plasmids at low copy number; rop
   3300..3439    +  misc_feature   bom: basis of mobility region from pBR322
   3625..4213    -  rep_origin     ori: high-copy-number ColE1/pMB1/pBR322/pUC origin of replication
   4384..5244    -  CDS            AmpR: β-lactamase; bla; confers resistance to ampicillin, carbenicillin, and related antibiotics
   5245..5349    -  promoter       AmpR promoter: bla
   5402..5830    -  rep_origin     f1 ori (sequence partly withheld): f1 bacteriophage origin of replication; arrow indicates direction of (+) strand synthesis
