[The description below was written by a language model from this plasmid's Addgene catalogue record and pLannotate feature annotations shown in this document.]
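Description:
Rab11A[8-175]-His-C Q70L is a pET-family bacterial expression plasmid of about 5.9 kb made for producing recombinant human RAB11A in E. coli for purification. It replicates from a pBR322/ColE1-type origin accompanied by the rop gene and the bom region, which is consistent with the low copy number listed in the record. Selection is by ampicillin through the β-lactamase gene and its own promoter. An f1 phage origin is also present, and two short tetracycline-resistance fragments appear to be nonfunctional remnants of the pBR322-derived backbone.

The insert is a truncated RAB11A covering residues 8–175, described as the crystallography truncation of this small GTPase, which regulates endocytic recycling. It carries the Q70L substitution, listed as a constitutively active mutation. According to the name and stated purpose, the protein ends with a histidine tag followed by a C-terminal cysteine that provides a site for maleimide labeling. The automated annotation does not call the His tag explicitly. It does mark a short "SET1" fragment between the RAB11A coding region and the terminator, which may be a partial match in this tag region or backbone-derived sequence rather than a deliberate solubility tag.

Expression is driven by a T7 promoter with an adjacent lac operator, followed by the T7 gene 10 ribosome binding site and closed by a T7 terminator. The plasmid-borne lacI gene supplies repressor, so transcription stays off until IPTG induction in a host that provides T7 RNA polymerase. The record supports its use for preparing active-state Rab11A for site-specific labeling and for biochemical or structural work.
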