Addgene plasmid #228042: Rab11A[8-175]-His-C Q70L
Purpose: Protein purification construct. Rab11 crystallography truncation with a C-terminal cys for maleimide labeling. Constitutively active mutation (Q70L).
Depositing lab: Wade Harper. Depositing organization: Harvard Medical School.
Backbone
  Vector backbone: pET
  Vector type: Bacterial Expression
Growth in bacteria
  Bacterial resistance: Ampicillin, 100 μg/mL
  Growth temperature: 37°C
  Growth strain: DH5alpha
  Copy number: Low Copy
Gene/Insert
  Gene/Insert name: Rab11A[8-175]-His-C Q70L
  Species: H. sapiens (human)
  Mutation: Q70L
  Entrez Gene: RAB11A (a.k.a. YL8)
  Cloning method: Gibson Cloning
Terms and licenses: Academic/Nonprofit Terms; Industry Terms: Not Available to Industry
How to cite: Rab11A[8-175]-His-C Q70L was a gift from Wade Harper (Addgene plasmid # 228042 ; http://n2t.net/addgene:228042 ; RRID:Addgene_228042)
