>Addgene plasmid #228042 | Rab11A[8-175]-His-C Q70L | depositor partial sequence | sequence record 447473 | Rab11A[8-175]-His-C Q70L
ATGTACGACTACCTCTTTAAAGTTGTCCTTATTGGAGATTCTGGTGTTGGAAAGAGTAATCTCCTGTCTC
GATTTACTCGAAATGAGTTTAATCTGGAAAGCAAGAGCACCATTGGAGTAGAGTTTGCAACAAGAAGCAT
CCAGGTTGATGGAAAAACAATAAAGGCACAGATATGGGACACAGCAGGGCTGGAGCGATATCGAGCTATA
ACATCAGCATATTATCGTGGAGCTGTAGGTGCCTTATTGGTTTATGACATTGCTAAACATCTCACATATG
AAAATGTAGAGCGATGGCTGAAAGAACTGAGAGATCATGCTGATAGTAACATTGTTATCATGCTTGTGGG
CAATAAGAGTGATCTACGTCATCTCAGGGCAGTTCCTACAGATGAAGCAAGAGCTTTTGCAGAAAAGAAT
GGTTTGTCATTCATTGAAACTTCGGCCCTAGACTCTACAAATGTAGAAGCTGCTTTTCAGACAATTTTAA
CAGAGATTTACCGCATTCTGGAACATCACCATCATCATCACTGTTAA
